Addgene plasmid #193966: AYBEv0.1
Purpose: A wildtype adenine transversion base editor (AYBEv0.1, A-to-C and/or A-to-T base editor) driven by EF1a promoter, guide RNAs compatible with spCas9 driven by hU6, mCherry driven by CBh promoter
Depositing lab: Huawei Tong. Publication: Programmable A-to-Y base editing by fusing an adenine base editor with an N-methylpurine DNA glycosylase. Tong H, Wang X, Liu Y, Liu N, Li Y, Luo J, Ma Q, Wu D, Li J, Xu C, Yang H. Nat Biotechnol. 2023 Jan 9. doi: 10.1038/s41587-022-01595-6. PubMed 36624150.
Backbone
  Vector backbone: pEF1a
  Vector type: Mammalian Expression
Growth in bacteria
  Bacterial resistance: Ampicillin, 100 μg/mL
  Growth temperature: 37°C
  Growth strain: DH5alpha
  Copy number: High Copy
Gene/Insert
  Gene/Insert name: ecTadA8e-nSpCas9(D10A)-MPG(wt)
  Species: Synthetic
  Promoter: hU6, EF1a, CBh
  Cloning method: Gibson Cloning
Terms and licenses: Academic/Nonprofit Terms; Industry Terms: Not Available to Industry
How to cite: AYBEv0.1 was a gift from Huawei Tong (Addgene plasmid # 193966 ; http://n2t.net/addgene:193966 ; RRID:Addgene_193966)
