[The description below was written by a language model from this plasmid's Addgene catalogue record and pLannotate feature annotations shown in this document.]
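Description:
AYBEv0.1 is a mammalian expression plasmid built on a pEF1a backbone that delivers, from a single vector, an adenine transversion base editor, a guide RNA cassette and a fluorescent marker. It is propagated in E. coli as a high-copy plasmid through a ColE1/pUC-type origin and selected with ampicillin via the β-lactamase gene and its native promoter. The available sequence record is about 11.2 kb and is labelled a partial NGS result, so the feature table may not represent the entire plasmid.

The construct carries three transcription units. A human U6 RNA polymerase III promoter drives an S. pyogenes Cas9-compatible guide RNA scaffold, so a user-chosen spacer can direct the editor to a target site. The spacer itself is not described in the record. An EF-1α promoter with portions of its intron A drives the editor, a synthetic fusion of the E. coli TadA-derived deaminase (TadA8e), the SpCas9 D10A nickase and wild-type human N-methylpurine DNA glycosylase (MPG), terminated by an SV40 polyadenylation signal. A T7 promoter lies just upstream of this coding region. In this design the deaminase converts a target adenine to inosine and the glycosylase is intended to excise that base, so that repair of the resulting abasic site yields A-to-C and/or A-to-T changes instead of the A-to-G outcome of a standard adenine base editor. A separate CBh promoter (CMV enhancer with a chicken β-actin/MVM hybrid intron) drives mCherry with a bGH polyadenylation signal, which marks transfected cells. AYBEv0.1 is the version carrying unmodified MPG and is used for programmable adenine transversion editing in mammalian cells.
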