Features (pLannotate 1.2.2; 19 found; start..end, strand, type, name):
      1..241     +  promoter       U6 promoter: RNA polymerase III promoter for human U6 snRNA
    268..343     +  misc_RNA       gRNA scaffold: guide RNA scaffold for the Streptococcus pyogenes CRISPR/Cas9 system
    350..393     +  misc_RNA       gRNA scaffold (fragment): guide RNA scaffold for the Streptococcus pyogenes CRISPR/Cas9 system
    449..660     +  promoter       EF-1α core promoter: core promoter for human elongation factor EF-1α
    661..770     +  intron         EF-1α intron A (fragment): intron upstream of the start codon of human EF-1α
   1396..1599    +  intron         EF-1α intron A: truncated intron upstream of the start codon of human EF-1α
   1625..1643    +  promoter       T7 promoter: promoter for bacteriophage T7 RNA polymerase
   1714..2205    +  CDS            tadA: TADA_ECOLI - Also known as yfhC. Experimental evidence at protein level: Swiss-Prot protein existence level 1. Catalyzes the deamination of adenosine to inosine at the wobble position 34 of tRNA(Arg2). Essential for cell viability. From Escherichia coli (strain K12).
   2308..3909    +  CDS            dCas9(N): N-terminal portion of catalytically inactive Streptococcus pyogenes dCas9 carrying the D10A mutation (Zetsche et al., 2015)
   3910..6404    +  CDS            Cas9(C) (fragment): C-terminal portion of Streptococcus pyogenes Cas9 (Zetsche et al., 2015)
   6514..7404    +  CDS            MPG: 3MG_HUMAN - Also known as AAG, ANPG, MID1. Experimental evidence at protein level: Swiss-Prot protein existence level 1. Hydrolysis of the deoxyribose N-glycosidic bond to excise 3- methyladenine, and 7-methylguanine from the damaged DNA polymer formed by alkylation lesions. From Homo sapiens (Human).
   7479..7613    +  polyA_signal   SV40 poly(A) signal: SV40 polyadenylation signal
   7627..7912    +  enhancer       CMV enhancer: human cytomegalovirus immediate early enhancer; contains an 18-bp deletion relative to the standard CMV enhancer
   8192..8419    +  intron         hybrid intron: hybrid between chicken β-actin (CBA) and minute virus of mice (MMV) introns (Gray et al., 2011)
   8444..9153    +  CDS            mCherry (fragment): monomeric derivative of DsRed fluorescent protein (Shaner et al., 2004) mammalian codon-optimized
   9177..9288    +  polyA_signal   bGH poly(A) signal: bovine growth hormone polyadenylation signal
   9409..9997    -  rep_origin     ori: high-copy-number ColE1/pMB1/pBR322/pUC origin of replication
  10168..11028   -  CDS            AmpR: β-lactamase; bla; confers resistance to ampicillin, carbenicillin, and related antibiotics
  11029..11133   -  promoter       AmpR promoter: bla
>Addgene plasmid #193966 | AYBEv0.1 | addgene full sequence | sequence record 384658 | Addgene Partial NGS Result
GAGGGCCTATTTCCCATGATTCCTTCATATTTGCATATACGATACAAGGCTGTTAGAGAGATAATTGGAA
TTAATTTGACTGTAAACACAAAGATATTAGTACAAAATACGTGACGTAGAAAGTAATAATTTCTTGGGTA
GTTTGCAGTTTTAAAATTATGTTTTAAAATGGACTATCATATGCTTACCGTAACTTGAAAGTATTTCGAT
TTCTTGGCTTTATATATCTTGTGGAAAGGACGAAACACCGGGTCTTCGAGAAGACCTGTTTTAGAGCTAG
AAATAGCAAGTTAAAATAAGGCTAGTCCGTTATCAACTTGAAAAAGTGGCACCGAGTCGGTGCTTTTTTG
TTTTAGAGCTAGAAATAGCAAGTTAAAATAAGGCTAGTCCGTTTTTAGCGCGTGCGCCAATTCTGCAGAC
AAATGGCTCGGCTCCGGTGCCCGTCAGTGGGCAGAGCGCACATCGCCCACAGTCCCCGAGAAGTTGGGGG
GAGGGGTCGGCAATTGAACCGGTGCCTAGAGAAGGTGGCGCGGGGTAAACTGGGAAAGTGATGTCGTGTA
CTGGCTCCGCCTTTTTCCCGAGGGTGGGGGAGAACCGTATATAAGTGCAGTAGTCGCCGTGAACGTTCTT
TTTCGCAACGGGTTTGCCGCCAGAACACAGGTAAGTGCCGTGTGTGGTTCCCGCGGGCCTGGCCTCTTTA
CGGGTTATGGCCCTTGCGTGCCTTGAATTACTTCCACCTGGCTGCAGTACGTGATTCTTGATCCCGAGCT
TCGGGTTGGAAGTGGGTGGGAGAGTTCGAGGCCTTGCGCTTAAGGAGCCCCTTCGCCTCGTGCTTGAGTT
GAGGCCTGGCCTGGGCGCTGGGGCCGCCGCGTGCGAATCTGGTGGCACCTTCGCGCCTGTCTCGCTGCTT
TCGATAAGTCTCTAGCCATTTAAAATTTTTGATGACCTGCTGCGACGCTTTTTTTCTGGCAAGATAGTCT
TGTAAATGCGGGCCAAGATCTGCACACTGGTATTTCGGTTTTTGGGGCCGCGGGCGGCGACGGGGCCCGT
GCGTCCCAGCGCACATGTTCGGCGAGGCGGGGCCTGCGAGCGCGGCAACCGAGAATCGGACGGGGGTAGT
CTCAAGCTGGCCGGCCTGCTCTGGTGCCTGGCCTCGCGCCGCCGTGTATCGCCCCGCCCTGGGCGGCAAG
GCTGGCCCGGTCGGCACCAGTTGCGTGAGCGGAAAGATGGCCGCTTCCCGGCCCTGCTGCAGGGAGCTCA
AAATGGAGGACGCGGCGCTCGGGAGAGCGGGCGGGTGAGTCACCCACACAAAGGAAAAGGGCCTTTCCGT
CCTCAGCCGTCGCTTCATGTGACTCCACGGAGTACCGGGCGCCGTCCAGGCACCTCGATTAGTTCTCGAG
CTTTTGGAGTACGTCGTCTTTAGGTTGGGGGGAGGGGTTTTATGCGATGGAGTTTCCCCACACTGAGTGG
GTGGAGACTGAAGTTAGGCCAGCTTGGCACTTGATGTAATTCTCCTTGGAATTTGCCCTTTTTGAGTTTG
GATCTTGGTTCATTCTCAAGCCTCAGACAGTGGTTCAAAGTTTTTTTCTTCCATTTCAGGTGTCGTGAGG
AATTAGCTTGGTACTAATACGACTCACTATAGGGAGAGCCGCCACCATGAAACGGACAGCCGACGGAAGC
GAGTTCGAGTCACCAAAGAAGAAGCGGAAAGTCTCTGAGGTGGAGTTTTCCCACGAGTACTGGATGAGAC
ATGCCCTGACCCTGGCCAAGAGGGCACGCGATGAGAGGGAGGTGCCTGTGGGAGCCGTGCTGGTGCTGAA
CAATAGAGTGATCGGCGAGGGCTGGAACAGAGCCATCGGCCTGCACGACCCAACAGCCCATGCCGAAATT
ATGGCCCTGAGACAGGGCGGCCTGGTCATGCAGAACTACAGACTGATTGACGCCACCCTGTACGTGACAT
TCGAGCCTTGCGTGATGTGCGCCGGCGCCATGATCCACTCTAGGATCGGCCGCGTGGTGTTTGGCGTGAG
GAACTCAAAAAGAGGCGCCGCAGGCTCCCTGATGAACGTGCTGAACTACCCCGGCATGAATCACCGCGTC
GAAATTACCGAGGGAATCCTGGCAGATGAATGTGCCGCCCTGCTGTGCGATTTCTATCGGATGCCTAGAC
AGGTGTTCAATGCTCAGAAGAAGGCCCAGAGCTCCATCAACTCCGGAGGATCTAGCGGAGGCTCCTCTGG
CTCTGAGACACCTGGCACAAGCGAGAGCGCAACACCTGAAAGCAGCGGGGGCAGCAGCGGGGGGTCAGAC
AAGAAGTACAGCATCGGCCTGGCCATCGGCACCAACTCTGTGGGCTGGGCCGTGATCACCGACGAGTACA
AGGTGCCCAGCAAGAAATTCAAGGTGCTGGGCAACACCGACCGGCACAGCATCAAGAAGAACCTGATCGG
AGCCCTGCTGTTCGACAGCGGCGAAACAGCCGAGGCCACCCGGCTGAAGAGAACCGCCAGAAGAAGATAC
ACCAGACGGAAGAACCGGATCTGCTATCTGCAAGAGATCTTCAGCAACGAGATGGCCAAGGTGGACGACA
GCTTCTTCCACAGACTGGAAGAGTCCTTCCTGGTGGAAGAGGATAAGAAGCACGAGCGGCACCCCATCTT
CGGCAACATCGTGGACGAGGTGGCCTACCACGAGAAGTACCCCACCATCTACCACCTGAGAAAGAAACTG
GTGGACAGCACCGACAAGGCCGACCTGCGGCTGATCTATCTGGCCCTGGCCCACATGATCAAGTTCCGGG
GCCACTTCCTGATCGAGGGCGACCTGAACCCCGACAACAGCGACGTGGACAAGCTGTTCATCCAGCTGGT
GCAGACCTACAACCAGCTGTTCGAGGAAAACCCCATCAACGCCAGCGGCGTGGACGCCAAGGCCATCCTG
TCTGCCAGACTGAGCAAGAGCAGACGGCTGGAAAATCTGATCGCCCAGCTGCCCGGCGAGAAGAAGAATG
GCCTGTTCGGAAACCTGATTGCCCTGAGCCTGGGCCTGACCCCCAACTTCAAGAGCAACTTCGACCTGGC
CGAGGATGCCAAACTGCAGCTGAGCAAGGACACCTACGACGACGACCTGGACAACCTGCTGGCCCAGATC
GGCGACCAGTACGCCGACCTGTTTCTGGCCGCCAAGAACCTGTCCGACGCCATCCTGCTGAGCGACATCC
TGAGAGTGAACACCGAGATCACCAAGGCCCCCCTGAGCGCCTCTATGATCAAGAGATACGACGAGCACCA
CCAGGACCTGACCCTGCTGAAAGCTCTCGTGCGGCAGCAGCTGCCTGAGAAGTACAAAGAGATTTTCTTC
GACCAGAGCAAGAACGGCTACGCCGGCTACATTGACGGCGGAGCCAGCCAGGAAGAGTTCTACAAGTTCA
TCAAGCCCATCCTGGAAAAGATGGACGGCACCGAGGAACTGCTCGTGAAGCTGAACAGAGAGGACCTGCT
GCGGAAGCAGCGGACCTTCGACAACGGCAGCATCCCCCACCAGATCCACCTGGGAGAGCTGCACGCCATT
CTGCGGCGGCAGGAAGATTTTTACCCATTCCTGAAGGACAACCGGGAAAAGATCGAGAAGATCCTGACCT
TCCGCATCCCCTACTACGTGGGCCCTCTGGCCAGGGGAAACAGCAGATTCGCCTGGATGACCAGAAAGAG
CGAGGAAACCATCACCCCCTGGAACTTCGAGGAAGTGGTGGACAAGGGCGCTTCCGCCCAGAGCTTCATC
GAGCGGATGACCAACTTCGATAAGAACCTGCCCAACGAGAAGGTGCTGCCCAAGCACAGCCTGCTGTACG
AGTACTTCACCGTGTATAACGAGCTGACCAAAGTGAAATACGTGACCGAGGGAATGAGAAAGCCCGCCTT
CCTGAGCGGCGAGCAGAAAAAGGCCATCGTGGACCTGCTGTTCAAGACCAACCGGAAAGTGACCGTGAAG
CAGCTGAAAGAGGACTACTTCAAGAAAATCGAGTGCTTCGACTCCGTGGAAATCTCCGGCGTGGAAGATC
GGTTCAACGCCTCCCTGGGCACATACCACGATCTGCTGAAAATTATCAAGGACAAGGACTTCCTGGACAA
TGAGGAAAACGAGGACATTCTGGAAGATATCGTGCTGACCCTGACACTGTTTGAGGACAGAGAGATGATC
GAGGAACGGCTGAAAACCTATGCCCACCTGTTCGACGACAAAGTGATGAAGCAGCTGAAGCGGCGGAGAT
ACACCGGCTGGGGCAGGCTGAGCCGGAAGCTGATCAACGGCATCCGGGACAAGCAGTCCGGCAAGACAAT
CCTGGATTTCCTGAAGTCCGACGGCTTCGCCAACAGAAACTTCATGCAGCTGATCCACGACGACAGCCTG
ACCTTTAAAGAGGACATCCAGAAAGCCCAGGTGTCCGGCCAGGGCGATAGCCTGCACGAGCACATTGCCA
ATCTGGCCGGCAGCCCCGCCATTAAGAAGGGCATCCTGCAGACAGTGAAGGTGGTGGACGAGCTCGTGAA
AGTGATGGGCCGGCACAAGCCCGAGAACATCGTGATCGAAATGGCCAGAGAGAACCAGACCACCCAGAAG
GGACAGAAGAACAGCCGCGAGAGAATGAAGCGGATCGAAGAGGGCATCAAAGAGCTGGGCAGCCAGATCC
TGAAAGAACACCCCGTGGAAAACACCCAGCTGCAGAACGAGAAGCTGTACCTGTACTACCTGCAGAATGG
GCGGGATATGTACGTGGACCAGGAACTGGACATCAACCGGCTGTCCGACTACGATGTGGACCATATCGTG
CCTCAGAGCTTTCTGAAGGACGACTCCATCGACAACAAGGTGCTGACCAGAAGCGACAAGAACCGGGGCA
AGAGCGACAACGTGCCCTCCGAAGAGGTCGTGAAGAAGATGAAGAACTACTGGCGGCAGCTGCTGAACGC
CAAGCTGATTACCCAGAGAAAGTTCGACAATCTGACCAAGGCCGAGAGAGGCGGCCTGAGCGAACTGGAT
AAGGCCGGCTTCATCAAGAGACAGCTGGTGGAAACCCGGCAGATCACAAAGCACGTGGCACAGATCCTGG
ACTCCCGGATGAACACTAAGTACGACGAGAATGACAAGCTGATCCGGGAAGTGAAAGTGATCACCCTGAA
GTCCAAGCTGGTGTCCGATTTCCGGAAGGATTTCCAGTTTTACAAAGTGCGCGAGATCAACAACTACCAC
CACGCCCACGACGCCTACCTGAACGCCGTCGTGGGAACCGCCCTGATCAAAAAGTACCCTAAGCTGGAAA
GCGAGTTCGTGTACGGCGACTACAAGGTGTACGACGTGCGGAAGATGATCGCCAAGAGCGAGCAGGAAAT
CGGCAAGGCTACCGCCAAGTACTTCTTCTACAGCAACATCATGAACTTTTTCAAGACCGAGATTACCCTG
GCCAACGGCGAGATCCGGAAGCGGCCTCTGATCGAGACAAACGGCGAAACCGGGGAGATCGTGTGGGATA
AGGGCCGGGATTTTGCCACCGTGCGGAAAGTGCTGAGCATGCCCCAAGTGAATATCGTGAAAAAGACCGA
GGTGCAGACAGGCGGCTTCAGCAAAGAGTCTATCCTGCCCAAGAGGAACAGCGATAAGCTGATCGCCAGA
AAGAAGGACTGGGACCCTAAGAAGTACGGCGGCTTCGACAGCCCCACCGTGGCCTATTCTGTGCTGGTGG
TGGCCAAAGTGGAAAAGGGCAAGTCCAAGAAACTGAAGAGTGTGAAAGAGCTGCTGGGGATCACCATCAT
GGAAAGAAGCAGCTTCGAGAAGAATCCCATCGACTTTCTGGAAGCCAAGGGCTACAAAGAAGTGAAAAAG
GACCTGATCATCAAGCTGCCTAAGTACTCCCTGTTCGAGCTGGAAAACGGCCGGAAGAGAATGCTGGCCT
CTGCCGGCGAACTGCAGAAGGGAAACGAACTGGCCCTGCCCTCCAAATATGTGAACTTCCTGTACCTGGC
CAGCCACTATGAGAAGCTGAAGGGCTCCCCCGAGGATAATGAGCAGAAACAGCTGTTTGTGGAACAGCAC
AAGCACTACCTGGACGAGATCATCGAGCAGATCAGCGAGTTCTCCAAGAGAGTGATCCTGGCCGACGCTA
ATCTGGACAAAGTGCTGTCCGCCTACAACAAGCACCGGGATAAGCCCATCAGAGAGCAGGCCGAGAATAT
CATCCACCTGTTTACCCTGACCAATCTGGGAGCCCCTGCCGCCTTCAAGTACTTTGACACCACCATCGAC
CGGAAGAGGTACACCAGCACCAAAGAGGTGCTGGACGCCACCCTGATCCACCAGAGCATCACCGGCCTGT
ACGAGACACGGATCGACCTGTCTCAGCTGGGAGGTGACTCTGGCGGCTCAAAAAGAACCGCCGACGGCAG
CGAATTCGAGCCCAAGAAGAAGAGGAAAGTCCTGGGAGGTGACAGCGGCGGGAGCGGCGGGAGCGGGGGG
AGCGTCACCCCCGCTTTGCAGATGAAGAAACCAAAGCAGTTTTGCCGACGGATGGGGCAAAAGAAGCAGC
GACCAGCTAGAGCAGGGCAGCCACACAGCTCGTCCGACGCAGCCCAGGCACCTGCAGAGCAGCCACACAG
CTCGTCCGATGCAGCCCAGGCACCTTGCCCCAGGGAGCGCTGCTTGGGACCGCCCACCACTCCGGGCCCA
TACCGCAGCATCTATTTCTCAAGCCCAAAGGGCCACCTTACCCGACTGGGGTTGGAGTTCTTCGACCAGC
CGGCAGTCCCCCTGGCCCGGGCATTTCTGGGACAGGTCCTAGTCCGGCGACTTCCTAATGGCACAGAACT
CCGAGGCCGCATCGTGGAGACCGAGGCATACCTGGGGCCAGAGGATGAAGCCGCCCACTCAAGGGGTGGC
CGGCAGACCCCCCGCAACCGAGGCATGTTCATGAAGCCGGGGACCCTGTACGTGTACATCATTTACGGCA
TGTACTTCTGCATGAACATCTCCAGCCAGGGGGACGGGGCTTGCGTCTTGCTGCGAGCACTGGAGCCCCT
GGAAGGTCTGGAGACCATGCGTCAGCTTCGCAGCACCCTCCGGAAAGGCACCGCCAGCCGTGTCCTCAAG
GACCGCGAGCTCTGCAGTGGCCCCTCCAAGCTGTGCCAGGCCCTGGCCATCAACAAGAGCTTTGACCAGA
GGGACCTGGCACAGGATGAAGCTGTATGGCTGGAGCGTGGTCCCCTGGAGCCCAGTGAGCCGGCTGTAGT
GGCAGCAGCCCGGGTGGGCGTCGGCCATGCAGGGGAGTGGGCCCGGAAACCCCTCCGCTTCTATGTCCGG
GGCAGCCCCTGGGTCAGTGTGGTCGACAGAGTGGCTGAGCAGGACACACAGGCCTCTGGCGGCTCAAAAA
GAACCGCCGACGGCAGCGAATTCGAGCCCAAGAAGAAGAGGAAAGTCTAAACGCGTCGAACTTGTTTATT
GCAGCTTATAATGGTTACAAATAAAGCAATAGCATCACAAATTTCACAAATAAAGCATTTTTTTCACTGC
ATTCTAGTTGTGGTTTGTCCAAACTCATCAATGTATCTTATCATGTCTGGATCGGCGGCCGGTACCCGTT
ACATAACTTACGGTAAATGGCCCGCCTGGCTGACCGCCCAACGACCCCCGCCCATTGACGTCAATAGTAA
CGCCAATAGGGACTTTCCATTGACGTCAATGGGTGGAGTATTTACGGTAAACTGCCCACTTGGCAGTACA
TCAAGTGTATCATATGCCAAGTACGCCCCCTATTGACGTCAATGACGGTAAATGGCCCGCCTGGCATTGT
GCCCAGTACATGACCTTATGGGACTTTCCTACTTGGCAGTACATCTACGTATTAGTCATCGCTATTACCA
TGGTCGAGGTGAGCCCCACGTTCTGCTTCACTCTCCCCATCTCCCCCCCCTCCCCACCCCCAATTTTGTA
TTTATTTATTTTTTAATTATTTTGTGCAGCGATGGGGGCGGGGGGGGGGGGGGGGCGCGCGCCRGGSGGG
GSGGGGSGGGGSGGGGGGSGGGGSGGGGSGRGGSGGRGRGGKGCGGCGGCAGCCAATCAGAGCGGCGCGC
TCCGAAAGTTTCCTTTTATGGCGAGGCGGCGGCGGCGGCGGCCCTATAAAAAGCGAAGCGCGCGGCGGGC
GGGAGTCGCTGCGCGCTGCCTTCGCCCCGTGCCCCGCTCCGCCGCCGCCTCGCGCCGCCCGCCCCGGCTC
TGACTGACCGCGTTACTCCCACAGGTGAGCGGGCGGGACGGCCCTTCTCCTCCGGGCTGTAATTAGCTGA
GCAAGAGGTAAGGGTTTAAGGGATGGTTGGTTGGTGGGGTATTAATGTTTAATTACCTGGAGCACCTGCC
TGAAATCACTTTTTTTCAGGTTGGCAGATCCGCTAGCGCCACCATGGTGAGCAAGGGCGAGGAGGATAAC
ATGGCCATCATCAAGGAGTTCATGCGCTTCAAGGTGCACATGGAGGGCTCCGTGAACGGCCACGAGTTCG
AGATCGAGGGCGAGGGCGAGGGCCGCCCCTACGAGGGCACCCAGACCGCCAAGCTGAAGGTGACCAAGGG
TGGCCCCCTGCCCTTCGCCTGGGACATCCTGTCCCCTCAGTTCATGTACGGCTCCAAGGCCTACGTGAAG
CACCCCGCCGACATCCCCGACTACTTGAAGCTGTCCTTCCCCGAGGGCTTCAAGTGGGAGCGCGTGATGA
ACTTCGATGACGGCGGCGTGGTGACCGTGACCCAGGACTCCTCCCTGCAGGACGGCGAGTTCATCTACAA
GGTGAAGCTGCGCGGCACCAACTTCCCCTCCGACGGCCCCGTAATGCAGAAGAAAACCATGGGCTGGGAG
GCCTCCTCCGAGCGGATGTACCCCGAGGACGGCGCCCTGAAGGGCGAGATCAAGCAGAGGCTGAAGCTGA
AGGACGGCGGCCACTACGACGCTGAGGTCAAGACCACCTACAAGGCCAAGAAGCCCGTGCAGCTGCCCGG
CGCCTACAACGTCAACATCAAGTTGGACATCACCTCCCACAACGAGGACTACACCATCGTGGAACAGTAC
GAACGCGCCGAGGGCCGCCACTCCACCGGCGGCATGGACGAGCTGTACAAGTAAACCGGTCTCTTGGCCC
GGATCCCTGTGCCTTCTAGTTGCCAGCCATCTGTTGTTTGCCCCTCCCCCGTGCCTTCCTTGACCCTGGA
AGGTGCCACTCCCACTGTCCTTTCCTAATAAAATGAGGAAATTGCATCGCATTGTCTGAGTAGGTGTCAT
TCTATTCTGGGGGGTGGGGTGGGGCAGGACAGCAAGGGGGAGGATTGGGAAAACAATAGCAGGCATGCTG
GGGATGCGGTGGGCTCTATGGTGGAAGCTTTCCATAGGCTCCGCCCCCCTGACGAGCATCACAAAAATCG
ACGCTCAAGTCAGAGGTGGCGAAACCCGACAGGACTATAAAGATACCAGGCGTTTCCCCCTGGAAGCTCC
CTCGTGCGCTCTCCTGTTCCGACCCTGCCGCTTACCGGATACCTGTCCGCCTTTCTCCCTTCGGGAAGCG
TGGCGCTTTCTCATAGCTCACGCTGTAGGTATCTCAGTTCGGTGTAGGTCGTTCGCTCCAAGCTGGGCTG
TGTGCACGAACCCCCCGTTCAGCCCGACCGCTGCGCCTTATCCGGTAACTATCGTCTTGAGTCCAACCCG
GTAAGACACGACTTATCGCCACTGGCAGCAGCCACTGGTAACAGGATTAGCAGAGCGAGGTATGTAGGCG
GTGCTACAGAGTTCTTGAAGTGGTGGCCTAACTACGGCTACACTAGAAGAACAGTATTTGGTATCTGCGC
TCTGCTGAAGCCAGTTACCTTCGGAAAAAGAGTTGGTAGCTCTTGATCCGGCAAACAAACCACCGCTGGT
AGCGGTGGTTTTTTTGTTTGCAAGCAGCAGATTACGCGCAGAAAAAAAGGATCTCAAGAAGATCCTTTGA
TCTTTTCTACGGGGTCTGACGCTCAGTGGAACGAAAACTCACGTTAAGGGATTTTGGTCATGAGATTATC
AAAAAGGATCTTCACCTAGATCCTTTTAAATTAAAAATGAAGTTTTAAATCAATCTAAAGTATATATGAG
TAAACTTGGTCTGACAGTTACCAATGCTTAATCAGTGAGGCACCCATCTCAGCGATCTGTCTATTTCGTT
CATCCATAGTTGCCTGACTCCCCGTCGTGTAGATAACTACGATACGGGAGGGCTTACCATCTGGCCCCAG
TGCTGCAATGATACCGCGGCTTCCACGCTCACCGGCTCCAGATTTATCAGCAATAAACCAGCCAGCCGGA
AGGGCCGAGCGCAGAAGTGGTCCTGCAACTTTATCCGCCTCCATCCAGTCTATTAATTGTTGCCGGGAAG
CTAGAGTAAGTAGTTCGCCAGTTAATAGTTTGCGCAACGTTGTTGCCATTGCTACAGGCATCGTGGTGTC
ACGCTCGTCGTTTGGTATGGCTTCATTCAGCTCCGGTTCCCAACGATCAAGGCGAGTTACATGATCCCCC
ATGTTGTGCAAAAAAGCGGTTAGCTCCTTCGGTCCTCCGATCGTTGTCAGAAGTAAGTTGGCCGCAGTGT
TATCACTCATGGTTATGGCAGCACTGCATAATTCTCTTACTGTCATGCCATCCGTAAGATGCTTTTCTGT
GACTGGTGAGTACTCAACCAAGTCATTCTGAGAATAGTGTATGCGGCGACCGAGTTGCTCTTGCCCGGCG
TCAATACGGGATAATACCGCGCCACATAGCAGAACTTTAAAAGTGCTCATCATTGGAAAACGTTCTTCGG
GGCGAAAACTCTCAAGGATCTTACCGCTGTTGAGATCCAGTTCGATGTAACCCACTCGTGCACCCAACTG
ATCTTCAGCATCTTTTACTTTCACCAGCGTTTCTGGGTGAGCAAAAACAGGAAGGCAAAATGCCGCAAAA
AAGGGAATAAGGGCGACACGGAAATGTTGAATACTCATACTCTTCCTTTTTCAATATTATTGAAGCATTT
ATCAGGGTTATTGTCTCATGAGCGGATACATATTTGAATGTATTTAGAAAAATAAACAAATAGGGGTTCC
GCGCACATTTCCCCGAAAAGTGCCACCTGACGTCTAAGTAG
